>Addgene plasmid #82756 | pDONR223_TP53_p.P278H | addgene full sequence | sequence record 161809 | Addgene NGS result
CTTTCCTGCGTTATCCCCTGATTCTGTGGATAACCGTATTACCGCCTTTGAGTGAGCTGATACCGCTCGC
CGCAGCCGAACGACCGAGCGCAGCGAGTCAGTGAGCGAGGAAGCGGAAGAGCGCCCAATACGCAAACCGC
CTCTCCCCGCGCGTTGGCCGATTCATTAATGCAGCTGGCACGACAGGTTTCCCGACTGGAAAGCGGGCAG
TGAGCGCAACGCAATTAATACGCGTACCGCTAGCCAGGAAGAGTTTGTAGAAACGCAAAAAGGCCATCCG
TCAGGATGGCCTTCTGCTTAGTTTGATGCCTGGCAGTTTATGGCGGGCGTCCTGCCCGCCACCCTCCGGG
CCGTTGCTTCACAACGTTCAAATCCGCTCCCGGCGGATTTGTCCTACTCAGGAGAGCGTTCACCGACAAA
CAACAGATAAAACGAAAGGCCCAGTCTTCCGACTGAGCCTTTCGTTTTATTTGATGCCTGGCAGTTCCCT
ACTCTCGCGTTAACGCTAGCATGGATGTTTTCCCAGTCACGACGTTGTAAAACGACGGCCAGTCTTAAGC
TCGGGCCCCAAATAATGATTTTATTTTGACTGATAGTGACCTGTTCGTTGCAACAAATTGATGAGCAATG
CTTTTTTATAATGCCAACTTTGTACAAAAAAGTTGGCATGGAGGAGCCGCAGTCAGATCCTAGCGTCGAG
CCCCCTCTGAGTCAGGAAACATTTTCAGACCTATGGAAACTACTTCCTGAAAACAACGTTCTGTCCCCCT
TGCCGTCCCAAGCAATGGATGATTTGATGCTGTCCCCGGACGATATTGAACAATGGTTCACTGAAGACCC
AGGTCCAGATGAAGCTCCCAGAATGCCAGAGGCTGCTCCCCGCGTGGCCCCTGCACCAGCAGCTCCTACA
CCGGCGGCCCCTGCACCAGCCCCCTCCTGGCCCCTGTCATCTTCTGTCCCTTCCCAGAAAACCTACCAGG
GCAGCTACGGTTTCCGTCTGGGCTTCTTGCATTCTGGGACAGCCAAGTCTGTGACTTGCACGTACTCCCC
TGCCCTCAACAAGATGTTTTGCCAACTGGCCAAGACCTGCCCTGTGCAGCTGTGGGTTGATTCCACACCC
CCGCCCGGCACCCGCGTCCGCGCCATGGCCATCTACAAGCAGTCACAGCACATGACGGAGGTTGTGAGGC
GCTGCCCCCACCATGAGCGCTGCTCAGATAGCGATGGTCTGGCCCCTCCTCAGCATCTTATCCGAGTGGA
AGGAAATTTGCGTGTGGAGTATTTGGATGACAGAAACACTTTTCGACATAGTGTGGTGGTGCCCTATGAG
CCGCCTGAGGTTGGCTCTGACTGTACCACCATCCACTACAACTACATGTGTAACAGTTCCTGCATGGGCG
GCATGAACCGGAGGCCCATCCTCACCATCATCACACTGGAAGACTCCAGTGGTAATCTACTGGGACGGAA
CAGCTTTGAGGTGCGTGTTTGTGCCTGTCATGGGAGAGACCGGCGCACAGAGGAAGAGAATCTCCGCAAG
AAAGGGGAGCCTCACCACGAGCTGCCCCCAGGGAGCACTAAGCGAGCACTGCCCAACAACACCAGCTCCT
CTCCCCAGCCAAAGAAGAAACCACTGGATGGAGAATATTTCACCCTTCAGATCCGTGGGCGTGAGCGCTT
CGAGATGTTCCGAGAGCTGAATGAGGCCTTGGAACTCAAGGATGCCCAGGCTGGGAAGGAGCCAGGGGGG
AGCAGGGCTCACTCCAGCCACCTGAAGTCCAAAAAGGGTCAGTCTACCTCCCGCCATAAAAAACTCATGT
TCAAGACAGAAGGGCCTGACTCAGACTGATTGCCAACTTTCTTGTACAAAGTTGGCATTATAAGAAAGCA
TTGCTTATCAATTTGTTGCAACGAACAGGTCACTATCAGTCAAAATAAAATCATTATTTGCCATCCAGCT
GATATCCCCTATAGTGAGTCGTATTACATGGTCATAGCTGTTTCCTGGCAGCTCTGGCCCGTGTCTCAAA
ATCTCTGATGTTACATTGCACAAGATAAAAATATATCATCATGCCTCCTCTAGACCAGCCAGGACAGAAA
TGCCTCGACTTCGCTGCTACCCAAGGTTGCCGGGTGACGCACACCGTGGAAACGGATGAAGGCACGAACC
CAGTGGACATAAGCCTGTTCGGTTCGTAAGCTGTAATGCAAGTAGCGTATGCGCTCACGCAACTGGTCCA
GAACCTTGACCGAACGCAGCGGTGGTAACGGCGCAGTGGCGGTTTTCATGGCTTGTTATGACTGTTTTTT
TGGGGTACAGTCTATGCCTCGGGCATCCAAGCAGCAAGCGCGTTACGCCGTGGGTCGATGTTTGATGTTA
TGGAGCAGCAACGATGTTACGCAGCAGGGCAGTCGCCCTAAAACAAAGTTAAACATTATGAGGGAAGCGG
TGATCGCCGAAGTATCGACTCAACTATCAGAGGTAGTTGGCGTCATCGAGCGCCATCTCGAACCGACGTT
GCTGGCCGTACATTTGTACGGCTCCGCAGTGGATGGCGGCCTGAAGCCACACAGTGATATTGATTTGCTG
GTTACGGTGACCGTAAGGCTTGATGAAACAACGCGGCGAGCTTTGATCAACGACCTTTTGGAAACTTCGG
CTTCCCCTGGAGAGAGCGAGATTCTCCGCGCTGTAGAAGTCACCATTGTTGTGCACGACGACATCATTCC
GTGGCGTTATCCAGCTAAGCGCGAACTGCAATTTGGAGAATGGCAGCGCAATGACATTCTTGCAGGTATC
TTCGAGCCAGCCACGATCGACATTGATCTGGCTATCTTGCTGACAAAAGCAAGAGAACATAGCGTTGCCT
TGGTAGGTCCAGCGGCGGAGGAACTCTTTGATCCGGTTCCTGAACAGGATCTATTTGAGGCGCTAAATGA
AACCTTAACGCTATGGAACTCGCCGCCCGACTGGGCTGGCGATGAGCGAAATGTAGTGCTTACGTTGTCC
CGCATTTGGTACAGCGCAGTAACCGGCAAAATCGCGCCGAAGGATGTCGCTGCCGACTGGGCAATGGAGC
GCCTGCCGGCCCAGTATCAGCCCGTCATACTTGAAGCTAGACAGGCTTATCTTGGACAAGAAGAAGATCG
CTTGGCCTCGCGCGCAGATCAGTTGGAAGAATTTGTCCACTACGTGAAAGGCGAGATCACCAAGGTAGTC
GGCAAATAACCCTCGAGCCACCCATGACCAAAATCCCTTAACGTGAGTTACGCGTCGTTCCACTGAGCGT
CAGACCCCGTAGAAAAGATCAAAGGATCTTCTTGAGATCCTTTTTTTCTGCGCGTAATCTGCTGCTTGCA
AACAAAAAAACCACCGCTACCAGCGGTGGTTTGTTTGCCGGATCAAGAGCTACCAACTCTTTTTCCGAAG
GTAACTGGCTTCAGCAGAGCGCAGATACCAAATACTGTTCTTCTAGTGTAGCCGTAGTTAGGCCACCACT
TCAAGAACTCTGTAGCACCGCCTACATACCTCGCTCTGCTAATCCTGTTACCAGTGGCTGCTGCCAGTGG
CGATAAGTCGTGTCTTACCGGGTTGGACTCAAGACGATAGTTACCGGATAAGGCGCAGCGGTCGGGCTGA
ACGGGGGGTTCGTGCACACAGCCCAGCTTGGAGCGAACGACCTACACCGAACTGAGATACCTACAGCGTG
AGCTATGAGAAAGCGCCACGCTTCCCGAAGGGAGAAAGGCGGACAGGTATCCGGTAAGCGGCAGGGTCGG
AACAGGAGAGCGCACGAGGGAGCTTCCAGGGGGAAACGCCTGGTATCTTTATAGTCCTGTCGGGTTTCGC
CACCTCTGACTTGAGCGTCGATTTTTGTGATGCTCGTCAGGGGGGCGGAGCCTATGGAAAAACGCCAGCA
ACGCGGCCTTTTTACGGTTCCTGGCCTTTTGCTGGCCTTTTGCTCACATGTT
Features (pLannotate 1.2.2; 12 found; start..end, strand, type, name):
    121..213     +  CDS            lacI (fragment): lac repressor; lacI; The lac repressor binds to the lac operator to inhibit transcription in E. coli. This inhibition can be relieved by adding lactose or isopropyl-β-D-thiogalactopyranoside (IPTG).
    268..295     -  terminator     rrnB T2 terminator: transcription terminator T2 from the E. coli rrnB gene
    427..470     +  terminator     rrnB T1 terminator: Escherichia coli rrnB; transcription terminator T1 from the E. coli rrnB gene
    517..553     -  CDS            lacZα (fragment): LacZα fragment of β-galactosidase; lacZ fragment
    570..665     +  protein_bind   attL3: mutant version of attL; recombination site for the Gateway® LR reaction LR Clonase™
    668..1849    +  CDS            p53: human tumor suppressor protein that is often mutated in cancers; Homo sapiens TP53; responds to cellular stresses to regulate the expression of target genes
   1854..1949    -  protein_bind   attL3: mutant version of attL; recombination site for the Gateway® LR reaction LR Clonase™
   1968..1986    -  promoter       T7 promoter: promoter for bacteriophage T7 RNA polymerase
   2176..2199    +  promoter       Pc promoter (fragment): intI1 (promoter lies within the coding sequence); class 1 integron promoter
   2375..2431    +  CDS            GmR (fragment): gentamycin acetyltransferase; aacC1; confers resistance to gentamycin
   2438..3229    +  CDS            SmR: aminoglycoside adenylyltransferase (Murphy, 1985); aadA; confers resistance to spectinomycin and streptomycin
   3322..3910    +  rep_origin     ori: high-copy-number ColE1/pMB1/pBR322/pUC origin of replication
