[The description below was written by a language model from this plasmid's Addgene catalogue record and pLannotate feature annotations shown in this document.]
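Description:
pDONR223_TP53_p.P278H is a Gateway entry clone built on the Invitrogen pDONR223 backbone, carrying a mutant human TP53 open reading frame and belonging to the Target Accelerator Plasmid Collection. It is a small bacterial plasmid of about 4 kb that replicates from a high-copy ColE1/pUC-type origin. Selection is with spectinomycin through the aadA (SmR) aminoglycoside adenylyltransferase gene, which lies downstream of a fragment of a class 1 integron Pc promoter. rrnB T1 and T2 terminators sit upstream of the cloning region, where they help insulate the insert from read-through transcription. The short lacI, lacZα and gentamicin-resistance fragments picked up by the annotation appear to be backbone remnants rather than functional genes.

The payload is the p53 coding sequence (reference transcript NM_001126112). It carries P278H, the substitution for which the clone is named, together with P72R. The ORF is flanked on both sides by attL recombination sites; the automated annotation labels both as attL3. No promoter drives the insert in this vector, so it is not an expression construct in itself. A T7 promoter lies just outside the downstream attL site, oriented back toward the insert. The clone is "closed", meaning a stop codon immediately follows the coding sequence, so after transfer it will yield native or N-terminally tagged protein but cannot be fused to a C-terminal tag.

Its intended use is as a source clone. An LR Clonase reaction moves the mutant TP53 ORF into any compatible Gateway destination vector for expression. The associated study carried out high-throughput functional phenotyping of somatic mutations found in lung cancer.
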