Addgene plasmid #82756: pDONR223_TP53_p.P278H
Purpose: Gateway Donor vector containing TP53, part of the Target Accelerator Plasmid Collection.
Depositing lab: Jesse Boehm & Matthew Meyerson & David Root. Depositing organization: Broad Institute. Publication: High-throughput Phenotyping of Lung Cancer Somatic Mutations. Berger AH, Brooks AN, Wu X, Shrestha Y, Chouinard C, Piccioni F, Bagul M, Kamburov A, Imielinski M, Hogstrom L, Zhu C, Yang X, Pantel S, Sakai R, Watson J, Kaplan N, Campbell JD, Singh S, Root DE, Narayan R, Natoli T, Lahr DL, Tirosh I, Tamayo P, Getz G, Wong B, Doench J, Subramanian A, Golub TR, Meyerson M, Boehm JS. Cancer Cell. 2016 Aug 8;30(2):214-28. doi: 10.1016/j.ccell.2016.06.022. Epub 2016 Jul 28. PubMed 27478040.
Backbone
  Vector backbone: pDONR223
  Backbone manufacturer: Invitrogen
  Vector type: Gateway Entry vector
Growth in bacteria
  Bacterial resistance: Spectinomycin, 50 μg/mL
  Growth temperature: 37°C
  Growth strain: DH5alpha
  Copy number: High Copy
Gene/Insert
  Gene/Insert name: TP53 (alt name: NM_001126112)
  Species: H. sapiens (human)
  Mutation: P72R; P278H
  Entrez Gene: TP53 (a.k.a. BCC7, BMFS5, LFS1, P53, TRP53)
  Promoter: None
  Cloning method: Gateway Cloning
  Sequencing primers: 5′ M13pUC-fwd; 3′ M13-Rev
Terms and licenses: Academic/Nonprofit Terms; Industry Terms: Not Available to Industry
Depositor comments: CLOSED (stop codon immediately follows insert)
How to cite: pDONR223_TP53_p.P278H was a gift from Jesse Boehm & Matthew Meyerson & David Root (Addgene plasmid # 82756 ; http://n2t.net/addgene:82756 ; RRID:Addgene_82756)
