>Addgene plasmid #82756 | pDONR223_TP53_p.P278H | depositor partial sequence | sequence record 157482 | Insert sequence
ATGGAGGAGCCGCAGTCAGATCCTAGCGTCGAGCCCCCTCTGAGTCAGGAAACATTTTCAGACCTATGGA
AACTACTTCCTGAAAACAACGTTCTGTCCCCCTTGCCGTCCCAAGCAATGGATGATTTGATGCTGTCCCC
GGACGATATTGAACAATGGTTCACTGAAGACCCAGGTCCAGATGAAGCTCCCAGAATGCCAGAGGCTGCT
CCCCGCGTGGCCCCTGCACCAGCAGCTCCTACACCGGCGGCCCCTGCACCAGCCCCCTCCTGGCCCCTGT
CATCTTCTGTCCCTTCCCAGAAAACCTACCAGGGCAGCTACGGTTTCCGTCTGGGCTTCTTGCATTCTGG
GACAGCCAAGTCTGTGACTTGCACGTACTCCCCTGCCCTCAACAAGATGTTTTGCCAACTGGCCAAGACC
TGCCCTGTGCAGCTGTGGGTTGATTCCACACCCCCGCCCGGCACCCGCGTCCGCGCCATGGCCATCTACA
AGCAGTCACAGCACATGACGGAGGTTGTGAGGCGCTGCCCCCACCATGAGCGCTGCTCAGATAGCGATGG
TCTGGCCCCTCCTCAGCATCTTATCCGAGTGGAAGGAAATTTGCGTGTGGAGTATTTGGATGACAGAAAC
ACTTTTCGACATAGTGTGGTGGTGCCCTATGAGCCGCCTGAGGTTGGCTCTGACTGTACCACCATCCACT
ACAACTACATGTGTAACAGTTCCTGCATGGGCGGCATGAACCGGAGGCCCATCCTCACCATCATCACACT
GGAAGACTCCAGTGGTAATCTACTGGGACGGAACAGCTTTGAGGTGCGTGTTTGTGCCTGTCATGGGAGA
GACCGGCGCACAGAGGAAGAGAATCTCCGCAAGAAAGGGGAGCCTCACCACGAGCTGCCCCCAGGGAGCA
CTAAGCGAGCACTGCCCAACAACACCAGCTCCTCTCCCCAGCCAAAGAAGAAACCACTGGATGGAGAATA
TTTCACCCTTCAGATCCGTGGGCGTGAGCGCTTCGAGATGTTCCGAGAGCTGAATGAGGCCTTGGAACTC
AAGGATGCCCAGGCTGGGAAGGAGCCAGGGGGGAGCAGGGCTCACTCCAGCCACCTGAAGTCCAAAAAGG
GTCAGTCTACCTCCCGCCATAAAAAACTCATGTTCAAGACAGAAGGGCCTGACTCAGACTGA
